Addgene plasmid #40142: pFM039
Depositing lab: Geraldine Seydoux. Depositing organization: Johns Hopkins University and School of Medicine. Publication: Microtubules induce self-organization of polarized PAR domains in Caenorhabditis elegans zygotes. Motegi F, Zonies S, Hao Y, Cuenca AA, Griffin E, Seydoux G. Nat Cell Biol. 2011 Oct 9;13(11):1361-7. doi: 10.1038/ncb2354. PubMed 21983565.
Backbone
  Vector backbone: pID3.01
  Backbone manufacturer: Addgene plasmid 22720
  Backbone size w/o insert (bp): 18033
  Vector type: Worm Expression ; Gateway Destination vector
  Selectable markers: unc-119 rescuing fragment
Growth in bacteria
  Bacterial resistance: Ampicillin, 100 μg/mL
  Growth temperature: 37°C
  Growth strain: DH5alpha
  Copy number: Unknown
Gene/Insert
  Gene/Insert name: par-2 RNAi resistant (R183-5A + S241A) (alt name: par-2)
  Species: C. elegans (nematode)
  Mutation: R183-5A + S241A; base pairs 6-523 of par-2 were recoded to create the RNAi-resistant par-2 transgene.
  GenBank ID: NC_003281.9
  Entrez Gene: par-2 (a.k.a. CELE_F58B6.3)
  Promoter: pie-1
  Tag / fusion protein: GFP (N terminal on backbone)
  Cloning method: Gateway Cloning
  Sequencing primers: 5′ GFP_F
Terms and licenses: Academic/Nonprofit Terms; Industry Terms: Not Available to Industry
Depositor comments: Alternate plasmid name: pID3.01-par-2RR R183-5A + S241A
How to cite: pFM039 was a gift from Geraldine Seydoux (Addgene plasmid # 40142 ; http://n2t.net/addgene:40142 ; RRID:Addgene_40142)
