[The description below was written by a language model from this plasmid's Addgene catalogue record.]
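Description:
pFM039 (also recorded as pID3.01-par-2RR R183-5A + S241A) is a C. elegans expression plasmid built on the pID3.01 Gateway destination backbone, a large vector of about 18 kb before insertion. It is propagated in E. coli under ampicillin selection. For selection in worms it carries an unc-119 rescuing fragment, which restores normal movement to unc-119 mutant animals and so allows transformants to be identified. The record does not describe the bacterial origin of replication, lists the copy number as unknown, and includes no feature table, so the detailed layout of regulatory elements cannot be confirmed.

The payload, introduced by Gateway recombination, is a modified C. elegans par-2 coding sequence placed under the pie-1 promoter, which is commonly used to drive germline and early embryonic expression. A GFP tag supplied by the backbone is fused to the N terminus, so the product is GFP::PAR-2. Base pairs 6–523 of par-2 were recoded to make the transgene resistant to RNAi. This lets endogenous par-2 be depleted by RNAi directed at the original sequence while the transgenic copy continues to be expressed. The insert also carries the substitutions listed as R183-5A together with S241A; the record does not state what these changes do to the protein.

The associated publication concerns how microtubules promote self-organization of polarized PAR domains in the zygote. The construct therefore fits a replacement strategy, in which a fluorescent mutant PAR-2 is imaged in embryos lacking the endogenous protein to test how these residues contribute to PAR-2 localization and polarity establishment.
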