>Addgene plasmid #40142 | pFM039 | addgene partial sequence | sequence record 53212 | GFP-F 5'-GGTCCTTCTTGAGTTTGTAAC-3'
AACTAGATCAACAAGTTTGTACAAAAAAGCAGGCTTGATGACTGACTTGGATACGTCCTCAGCCCAGATC
AGGGCATCCCAATCCGACTTATCCATAGCTAATAGCTCACCCCGCTTGTTGGAATCAAACGCTACCACCT
CCACTGCTTGTATTAATGATGTGCAGCAACCAGTGCGCCGAGACCTGTCGAGCGAGCTGCTGTGTCCCTT
GTGTGACCAACTCTTCGATCGCCCGGTCATGGTTACTTGTGGCCACTCCTACTGTGAACCATGTATTGAG
CGTCACACTAGAGACACACGTGCTTGTGTTATTTGTAAGCTGGATGTAGGGCCCTTCGCGGCAATGATCC
CAAGCATCACTCTCGACAACATGGTTCGAAAATTAAAGAACCAAGAAAACATTGAGTCGAGCTACGATGA
CCTCTTCATCTGCGAAGAGAAACTTCAAAAAGCTCCAACTCCACCAATCAGCGAAGAGATTCCAGCGCAA
AAAATGACAAGGTCGTTGTCGCAAAGAAGCAAACGCCGACTCTTCTTCTCTATTGCTGGACCAACCATCT
GCTCGAGCCCAATCACCCCACACGCCGCTGCCCCACTGTC
