>Addgene plasmid #40142 | pFM039 | addgene partial sequence | sequence record 53648 | wPar-2-RR-F1 5'-TTGTGGCCACTCCTACTGTGAACC-3'
CATCACTCTCGACAACATGGTTCGAAAATTAAAGAACCAAGAAAACATTGAGTCGAGCTACGATGACCTC
TTCATCTGCGAAGAGAAACTTCAAAAAGCTCCAACTCCACCAATCAGCGAAGAGATTCCAGCGCAAAAAA
TGACAAGGTCGTTGTCGCAAAGAAGCAAACGCCGACTCTTCTTCTCTATTGCTGGACCAACCATCTGCTC
GAGCCCAATCACCCCACACGCCGCTGCCCCACTGTCGCCAAGTGCTCGTCCCGCCAAAAGTTCTCTGAAA
ATCCCGCCGGAGCCGCTGAACCACTCGCTCTCACCTCCAGGATTCCATAACAGTCACCACCACCGAGACG
ATTCTCTGGTGCTCGCCGGCGGAAATTTCCGCCGAAATGGATTCGGCCGACGTGCGGAACGCTTCACCGC
CGCCACCACCAGTGCACAAAGTTTTGCTGAAAGTTCGCAGATTTCCACTGGAAATTCGTCGAAAATCGAT
GAC
